>Addgene plasmid #27922 | pUT1508-HQ858840 | depositor full sequence | sequence record 13196 | Author sequence
CAAATAATGATTTTATTTTGACTGATAGTGACCTGTTCGTTGCAACAAATTGATGAGCAATGCTTTTTTA
TAATGCCAACTTTGTACAAAAAAGCAGGCTCCGCGGCCGCCCCCTTCACCATGACCGCCAGATCGGGCGA
CCCCGGCGTCTCGCCGGAGTCGTCGTCTGCGGCGGCGGCGGCGGCGGGGTCCGGGGGCGGGGAGATCTGG
GGGACGTCGGAGGACCTGCTCCTGGCGTGCGCCGTGAGCCGCCATGGGACGGCGAGCTGGGACGCGGTGG
CGAAGGAGATGCAGTCGAGGTGCCCTTCCGCCGCCGTGTTCACCCCCACCACCTGCCGCCTCCGGTTCCG
CGTCCTCCACCGCCGGTTCTCCGGCGGCGTCACCGCCGAGAACGAGGACGCCGACGGCGGCGAGGAGGAG
GAAGAGGCCGACGCCGCCGCCGTCGCCGGCTGGGTGGAGGAACTCCGCGAGCTGCGCGTCGCCGAGCTCC
GCCGCGAGGTCGAGAAATACGATCTCTCGATCGGGTCGTTGCAATCAAAAGTGAAACGGCTCAAGGAGGA
GAGGGAAAAGAGCATCTCCGGCGAGACGAAGCCGCCGCCGGCGGCGGCGGCGGTGAAGGAGGAGGAGGAG
GATGTACGGAAGGGATCACCGGAGGAGGCCGGCGCCGTGGAGGACAGGGTCTCCGGCCACGAATCCGGCC
GGTCATGCAAGGAGTCGAACTCGTCAGATCTGAAGCGGCCGGAGAACGACCCCGCGGTCGCCGACGACGA
CGACCGGGAGGCGGAGGAGGAGGAGGAGGCGGCGGCGGCGCCCGCGGCCGGCGACATCGCCGTGAAGGAG
GAGGCGTCGGGCGAGTCGGTGGCTGGGTCGAAGGAGGCGGACGTCGAGAAGGAGAGCAGCGACGTGCAGA
GCTCCGCCAGCCCGTCCCGCCGCCGGCGACGGAAGGGCGGAGGCGGCGGCGAAGAGGCGGAGGCGGCGTC
GCCGTCGGTGTCCGTGCCCCTCCCCGCCGCCGAGGCCGAGCCGCTCGTCGCCTTCCTCGAGTCGGTCCGG
ACCAGCAAGGCCGGCGCCGTGTTCGAGCGGCGGCTCGATAGCCAGGATGGGGAGAGGTACAGTGGCACGA
TCAGGCGCCATGTGGACCTGGAGACGGTCAGGTCGAGGCTGGTGGGTGCAACGGCGGCGGCGGCGGCGGC
GGCGTGCTACGCGTCGGCGTCCGAGTTCTACCGCGACATGATGCTGCTCTGCGCCAACGCGCTCGTCTTC
TTCCCGCGCGGCTCGCCGGAGCACGCCGCCGCGCTCCAGCTGCGCGCGCTCGTCTCCAAGCAGGTCTCCA
AGGACCGGCAGCCTCACGCCGGGGCGAAGGCCCCCGCGGCGGCGGCGGAGGAGGAGGAGAAGAAGAAGCC
GGCCAAGGCCGACGCCGACATCGCTGGGCCGCTGCTCGAGAAGGCGCCGATCATCGTCTGCCGGAAGCGG
AGCTCCATCGCGAAGGCCGCGGCGGCGGCTGCCAAGGGGGAGAAGGCGGAGAAGGCAGAGACGGACAAGA
AGGAGAAGGACGGCAGCGAGGAGAAGAAGAAGGCTGCGGCGGCAGCGACGACGGCGACGGCGGCGGCCAC
TGCCAAGGACAAGAAGGCTCGGGGCATGAGGACGAACAAGAGCCGGGGACCCGCGAGGAATCAGAAGACG
GCGAAGCTCTCGGAGACCGGCGAGGGGACCAAGAAGTCCGACAAGAAGGGCGGCGGCGGAGGCGGCAGCT
CTTCGGCAGGGGCGGCGGCGGGCGGGGTTGCCAAGAAGCGAAACGCCGTGGATTTCCTGAACCGGATGAA
CCAGAACGGCTCGCCGTCGACGGAGAGGGTGTCGTTGCTGGAGACGCTGAAGCTCTCCGCGGCGGCGACG
GAGCAGCAGAAGAAGTCGTCGTCGTCGTCATCCGGGAAGGGCGACGGCCGGAAGGAGGCCGGCGGCTCAG
GCTCCAAGAAGGGCGCCGCCGCCTCGACGCCACCAGGGAGGAGGATCGGTCGGCCACCGAAGCGGGCGGC
CGCGCCGCCGACGCCGCCGCCGTCCAAGAGGGCCAAGGACGACAAGCCGACCAGGAAGCGCGGGAAGAAG
AAGGGTGGGCGCGCCGACCCAGCTTTCTTGTACAAAGTTGGCATTATAAGAAAGCATTGCTTATCAATTT
GTTGCAACGAACAGGTCACTATCAGTCAAAATAAAATCATTATTTGCCATCCAGCTGATATCCCCTATAG
TGAGTCGTATTACATGGTCATAGCTGTTTCCTGGCAGCTCTGGCCCGTGTCTCAAAATCTCTGATGTTAC
ATTGCACAAGATAAAAATATATCATCATGAACAATAAAACTGTCTGCTTACATAAACAGTAATACAAGGG
GTGTTATGAGCCATATTCAACGGGAAACGTCGAGGCCGCGATTAAATTCCAACATGGATGCTGATTTATA
TGGGTATAAATGGGCTCGCGATAATGTCGGGCAATCAGGTGCGACAATCTATCGCTTGTATGGGAAGCCC
GATGCGCCAGAGTTGTTTCTGAAACATGGCAAAGGTAGCGTTGCCAATGATGTTACAGATGAGATGGTCA
GACTAAACTGGCTGACGGAATTTATGCCTCTTCCGACCATCAAGCATTTTATCCGTACTCCTGATGATGC
ATGGTTACTCACCACTGCGATCCCCGGAAAAACAGCATTCCAGGTATTAGAAGAATATCCTGATTCAGGT
GAAAATATTGTTGATGCGCTGGCAGTGTTCCTGCGCCGGTTGCATTCGATTCCTGTTTGTAATTGTCCTT
TTAACAGCGATCGCGTATTTCGTCTCGCTCAGGCGCAATCACGAATGAATAACGGTTTGGTTGATGCGAG
TGATTTTGATGACGAGCGTAATGGCTGGCCTGTTGAACAAGTCTGGAAAGAAATGCATAAACTTTTGCCA
TTCTCACCGGATTCAGTCGTCACTCATGGTGATTTCTCACTTGATAACCTTATTTTTGACGAGGGGAAAT
TAATAGGTTGTATTGATGTTGGACGAGTCGGAATCGCAGACCGATACCAGGATCTTGCCATCCTATGGAA
CTGCCTCGGTGAGTTTTCTCCTTCATTACAGAAACGGCTTTTTCAAAAATATGGTATTGATAATCCTGAT
ATGAATAAATTGCAGTTTCATTTGATGCTCGATGAGTTTTTCTAATCAGAATTGGTTAATTGGTTGTAAC
ACTGGCAGAGCATTACGCTGACTTGACGGGACGGCGCAAGCTCATGACCAAAATCCCTTAACGTGAGTTA
CGCGTCGTTCCACTGAGCGTCAGACCCCGTAGAAAAGATCAAAGGATCTTCTTGAGATCCTTTTTTTCTG
CGCGTAATCTGCTGCTTGCAAACAAAAAAACCACCGCTACCAGCGGTGGTTTGTTTGCCGGATCAAGAGC
TACCAACTCTTTTTCCGAAGGTAACTGGCTTCAGCAGAGCGCAGATACCAAATACTGTCCTTCTAGTGTA
GCCGTAGTTAGGCCACCACTTCAAGAACTCTGTAGCACCGCCTACATACCTCGCTCTGCTAATCCTGTTA
CCAGTGGCTGCTGCCAGTGGCGATAAGTCGTGTCTTACCGGGTTGGACTCAAGACGATAGTTACCGGATA
AGGCGCAGCGGTCGGGCTGAACGGGGGGTTCGTGCACACAGCCCAGCTTGGAGCGAACGACCTACACCGA
ACTGAGATACCTACAGCGTGAGCATTGAGAAAGCGCCACGCTTCCCGAAGGGAGAAAGGCGGACAGGTAT
CCGGTAAGCGGCAGGGTCGGAACAGGAGAGCGCACGAGGGAGCTTCCAGGGGGAAACGCCTGGTATCTTT
ATAGTCCTGTCGGGTTTCGCCACCTCTGACTTGAGCGTCGATTTTTGTGATGCTCGTCAGGGGGGCGGAG
CCTATGGAAAAACGCCAGCAACGCGGCCTTTTTACGGTTCCTGGCCTTTTGCTGGCCTTTTGCTCACATG
TTCTTTCCTGCGTTATCCCCTGATTCTGTGGATAACCGTATTACCGCCTTTGAGTGAGCTGATACCGCTC
GCCGCAGCCGAACGACCGAGCGCAGCGAGTCAGTGAGCGAGGAAGCGGAAGAGCGCCCAATACGCAAACC
GCCTCTCCCCGCGCGTTGGCCGATTCATTAATGCAGCTGGCACGACAGGTTTCCCGACTGGAAAGCGGGC
AGTGAGCGCAACGCAATTAATACGCGTACCGCTAGCCAGGAAGAGTTTGTAGAAACGCAAAAAGGCCATC
CGTCAGGATGGCCTTCTGCTTAGTTTGATGCCTGGCAGTTTATGGCGGGCGTCCTGCCCGCCACCCTCCG
GGCCGTTGCTTCACAACGTTCAAATCCGCTCCCGGCGGATTTGTCCTACTCAGGAGAGCGTTCACCGACA
AACAACAGATAAAACGAAAGGCCCAGTCTTCCGACTGAGCCTTTCGTTTTATTTGATGCCTGGCAGTTCC
CTACTCTCGCGTTAACGCTAGCATGGATGTTTTCCCAGTCACGACGTTGTAAAACGACGGCCAGTCTTAA
GCTCGGGCCC
Features (pLannotate 1.2.2; 11 found; start..end, strand, type, name):
      1..100     +  protein_bind   attL1: mutant version of attL; recombination site for the Gateway® LR reaction LR Clonase™
    171..187     +  promoter       chicken β-actin promoter (fragment): contains a 21-bp deletion relative to the standard chicken β-actin promoter
   1173..1190    +  promoter       chicken β-actin promoter (fragment): contains a 21-bp deletion relative to the standard chicken β-actin promoter
   2117..2216    -  protein_bind   attL2: mutant version of attL; recombination site for the Gateway® LR reaction LR Clonase™
   2234..2252    -  promoter       T7 promoter: promoter for bacteriophage T7 RNA polymerase
   2386..3195    +  CDS            KanR: aminoglycoside phosphotransferase; aph(3')-Ia; confers resistance to kanamycin in bacteria or G418 (Geneticin®) in eukaryotes
   3342..3930    +  rep_origin     ori: high-copy-number ColE1/pMB1/pBR322/pUC origin of replication
   4113..4205    +  CDS            lacI (fragment): lac repressor; lacI; The lac repressor binds to the lac operator to inhibit transcription in E. coli. This inhibition can be relieved by adding lactose or isopropyl-β-D-thiogalactopyranoside (IPTG).
   4260..4287    -  terminator     rrnB T2 terminator: transcription terminator T2 from the E. coli rrnB gene
   4419..4462    +  terminator     rrnB T1 terminator: Escherichia coli rrnB; transcription terminator T1 from the E. coli rrnB gene
   4509..4545    -  CDS            lacZα (fragment): LacZα fragment of β-galactosidase; lacZ fragment
