[The description below was written by a language model from this plasmid's Addgene catalogue record and pLannotate feature annotations shown in this document.]
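Description:
pUT1508-HQ858840 is a Gateway entry clone built on the Invitrogen pENTR/D backbone and carrying the coding sequence of a rice (Oryza sativa) MYB-related transcription factor, the product of locus Os08g0510700 / LOC_Os08g39980. It is maintained in E. coli under kanamycin selection through an aminoglycoside phosphotransferase (KanR) gene and replicates from a ColE1/pUC-type origin. The annotation describes this origin as high copy, whereas the catalogue entry lists the plasmid as low copy. The full sequence is 4,560 nt, which matches a backbone of about 2.6 kb plus an insert of about 2 kb.

The insert lies between the attL1 and attL2 recombination sites, so an LR Clonase reaction can move it in a defined orientation into any attR-containing destination vector. According to the depositor, the CDS was PCR-amplified from rice full-length cDNA libraries and the stop codon was left out, which allows in-frame C-terminal fusions to tags or reporters supplied by the destination vector. As an entry vector, the plasmid has no promoter intended to express the insert. The rrnB T1 and T2 terminators upstream of attL1 shield the cloning site from read-through transcription, and a T7 promoter sits just outside attL2, facing the insert. The two very short "chicken β-actin promoter" fragments annotated inside the insert, along with the small lacI and lacZα fragments in the backbone, are most likely incidental sequence matches rather than functional parts.

The clone comes from a collection of grass transcription factor ORFs associated with a comparative regulatory genomics resource, and it serves as a source clone for making expression constructs to study this MYB-related factor.
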