Addgene plasmid #27922: pUT1508-HQ858840
Depositing lab: John Gray & Erich Grotewold. Depositing organization: University of Toledo. Publication: GRASSIUS: a platform for comparative regulatory genomics across the grasses. Yilmaz A, Nishiyama MY Jr, Fuentes BG, Souza GM, Janies D, Gray J, Grotewold E. Plant Physiol. 2009 Jan;149(1):171-80. doi: 10.1104/pp.108.128579. Epub 2008 Nov 5. PubMed 18987217.
Backbone
  Vector backbone: pENTR/D
  Backbone manufacturer: Invitrogen
  Backbone size w/o insert (bp): 2580
  Vector type: Entry vector
Growth in bacteria
  Bacterial resistance: Kanamycin, 50 μg/mL
  Growth temperature: 37°C
  Growth strain: DH5alpha
  Growth instructions: E. coli Top10 (Invitrogen)
  Copy number: Low Copy
Gene/Insert
  Gene/Insert name: MYB-related transcription factor encoded by Os08g0510700 LOC_Os08g39980
  Species: Oryza sativa (rice)
  Insert size (bp): 1980
  GenBank ID: HQ858840
  Cloning method: Restriction Enzyme
  Sequencing primers: 5′ M13 For; 3′ M13 Rev
Terms and licenses: Academic/Nonprofit Terms; Industry Terms: Not Available to Industry
Depositor comments: This CDS was amplified using PCR from a full length cDNA template from the OSIIEa, OSIIEb, and OSJNEa thru OSJNEf full length cDNA libraries generated by the Guoliang Wang lab at Ohio State University. The PCR product omitted the stop codon. The PCR product was cloned into a Gateway pENTR/D entry vector. Further information on this gene may be obtained at www.grassius.org using the Genbank number. (The second half of the plasmid name is the Genbank Number for the sequence of the insert)
How to cite: pUT1508-HQ858840 was a gift from John Gray & Erich Grotewold (Addgene plasmid # 27922 ; http://n2t.net/addgene:27922 ; RRID:Addgene_27922)
