>Addgene plasmid #27922 | pUT1508-HQ858840 | addgene partial sequence | sequence record 34212 | 27922 with M13pUC-fwd
ATGATTTTATTTTGACTGATAGTGACCTGTTCGTTGCAACAAATTGATGAGCAATGCTTTTTTATAATGC
CAACTTTGTACAAAAAAGCAGGCTCCGCGGCCGCCCCCTTCACCATGACCGCCAGATCGGGCGACCCCGG
CGTCTCGCCGGAGTCGTCGTCTGCGGCGGCGGCGGCGGCGGGGTCCGGGGGCGGGGAGATCTGGGGGACG
TCGGAGGACCTGCTCCTGGCGTGCGCCGTGAGCCGCCATGGGACGGCGAGCTGGGACGCGGTGGCGAAGG
AGATGCAGTCGAGGTGCCCTTCCGCCGCCGTGTTCACCCCCACCACCTGCCGCCTCCGGTTCCGCGTCCT
CCACCGCCGGTTCTCCGGCGGCGTCACCGCCGAGAACGAGGACGCCGACGGCGGCGAGGAGGAGGAAGAG
GCCGACGCCGCCGCCGTCGCCGGCTGGGTGGAGGAACTCCGCGAGCTGCGCGTCGCCGAGCTCCGCCGCG
AGGTCGAGAAATACGATCTCTCGATCGGGTCGTTGCAATCAAAAGTGAAACGGCTCAAGGAGGAGAGGGA
AAAGAGCATCTCCGGCGAGACGAAGCCGCCGCCGGCGGCGGCGGCGGTGAA
